>Addgene plasmid #72373 | pFETCh_TGIF2 | addgene partial sequence | sequence record 134781 | Neo-R 5'-GCCCAGTCATAGCCGAATAG-3'
ATCATGCGAAACGATCCAGGTCCAGGGTTCTCCTCCACGTCTCCAGCCTGCTTCAGCAGGCTGAAGTTAG
TAGCTCCGCTTCCTGAAACCTTATCGTCGTCATCCTTGTAATCTCCCTTATCGTCGTCATCCTTGTAATC
GCCCTTATCGTCGTCATCCTTGTAATCTCCAGAACCACCTCCACCGGAACCTCCTCCGCTCCCTTGGGGA
TTTTCAGAGACTAAAGGGATGGGAGTGTGCAGTAATGGGAGTGATGGGTCCTGCTGCTTCTGAAGCTCCA
TCTCAGCAGCCCTCTGTAGCGCCACCTCCACCAGCAGCTGGAAGCTGCTGAAGTCCTCTTTGTCCTGCTC
TGGGGGTGTGGGTGGTGGCGTGTTGAAGAGTCCACCTGTGGGGCTTCCAGCCTCAGCCCTGGTCAGCAGA
GTAAGTGTGCTACCAGGGGTCACCAGGGGCTTGGGAGACTCCAGCTCCCCACGTGGGAAAGGGGCTGCTG
GCTTTTCCCCCTGGCCTGAGTGAAGCGGCATGGAGCACACAGACAGGGAGAGCACATTGGTGGGGGCTGG
GACAGACACAGCCAGCACTGAGGGGCTGCTGCCACGGGGGAGGGCCACATCTGAGGCCTTACCCCCGCGG
CGGGAAATGGTAAACTGATTAGGGTCTTTGCCATCCTTCCGAAGCATGTCTGGGAGAAGCCGCCGCCGGG
CATTGATGAACCAGTTACATATCTGGAATGAATATACAAGACCGATCAATTTGCTTAATCTAAAACAGCT
ATGGGCTGGGCACAGTGGCTCACACCTGTAATCC
