>Addgene plasmid #72373 | pFETCh_TGIF2 | addgene partial sequence | sequence record 135446 | Neo-F 5'-CGTTGGCTACCCGTGATATT-3'
GCGGCGAATGGGCTGACCGCTTCCTCGTGCTTTACGGTATCGCCGCTCCCGATTCGCAGCGCATCGCCTT
CTATCGCCTTCTTGACGAGTTCTTCTGATTCGAACATCGAAGGGTGCTGAAGGCTCCAGCCAGCTGTCCT
GGGTTTCCGTTTTGGTTCCCTTTCATACAGAGGGTTTTCTATGGATCACTGCCAAACATTGGGATCATCT
CCTCTGTCCAGAGGTCTTCAACAGGAAGATGCCAGCTGGCACCACTGCACTGTGATGGGGGCCCTCTCCT
CTGCTGACTCTGCCGTTTCTCCAGGCCTCCGCTCAGTGATGAGACCAAGAGATCGGAGACAAGCATGGTG
CTGCTGCTTCTGCTGCTTCTCCAGAAAATCCCTGGGACACCTTTGTTCCAGCCTGGTTTCCTGGGCTGGG
CTCAGGAAAGCTGCCAAATTCAGTCCTATGTTGGGTCCAAGCTGCCCCTGTGCTGTTTCTGTCAAGCCAG
GTGTGGACATTCCAAGTTCATATGCGTGAACAAAAGAAAAGAGGAACCCAGTGGATGTAACAGAACCGAC
TCCAGTTGAATGTTTAGATTTTTGCTAAACTGTTTTCTTTTTCCCTTTTTTGCTGTGGTTTGCATTCACG
GCAGTAGTTAGCCCAGGTGTGGGGAACGAGAGTGCACTGCATGATAGCGTTCTGGTGAGCTGGGAAGGAC
CCACCACTGCCACTGAGGATTGTTTTGGAAGAAAGGAATATTTTTATCTTGGGGACCAGCTAAGTCTCTG
CAGTAGTGTGAAATTCCAAATGGTTGTTTTATCATTGGTTTGGTTTACCAAAAAAAAGGCAGGGCTTGGA
AAGTCCTCTCCACTGACTGTAGCCTCCAATTCACTGGCCGTCGTTCACTGGCCGTCGTTTTACAACGTCG
TGACTGGGAAAACCCTGGCGTTACCCAACTTAATCGCCTTGCAGCACATCCCCCTTTCGCCAGCTGGCGT
AATAGCGAAGAGGCCCGCACCGATCGCCCTTCCCAACAGTTGCGCAGCCTGAATGGCGAATGCGATTTAT
TCAACAAAGCCGCCGTCCCGTCAAGTCAGCGTAATG
