[The description below was written by a language model from this plasmid's Addgene catalogue record.]
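Description:
pFETCh_TGIF2 is a homology-directed repair donor plasmid built on the pFETCh_Donor backbone (about 5.8 kb without insert) and classified as a CRISPR vector. It is designed to add a FLAG epitope tag to the 3' end of the endogenous human TGIF2 coding sequence. In bacteria it is maintained as a high-copy plasmid under kanamycin selection. The record does not name the origin of replication, and no feature table is provided, so the exact arrangement of elements cannot be confirmed beyond the catalogue fields.

The insert consists of human TGIF2 homology arms, introduced by Gibson assembly so that they accompany the backbone's tagging cassette, 3XFLAG-P2A-NeoR. When a nuclease-induced break near the end of the TGIF2 gene is repaired using this donor, the cassette should be joined in frame to the C terminus of the protein. The 3XFLAG tag becomes part of TGIF2. The P2A peptide causes ribosomal skipping, so the neomycin resistance protein is produced as a separate polypeptide from the same transcript. In this type of design the resistance marker relies on expression from the tagged locus, although the record does not state whether the cassette has its own promoter. Correctly edited mammalian cells can then be enriched with G418.

The plasmid belongs to a CRISPR-based tagging system for placing an epitope tag on endogenous proteins, so that the protein can be detected or captured with anti-FLAG reagents at native expression levels. The record does not describe a guide RNA or Cas9 component in this plasmid, so these would have to be supplied separately.
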