Addgene plasmid #72373: pFETCh_TGIF2
Purpose: Donor vector for 3' FLAG tag of human TGIF2
Depositing lab: Eric Mendenhall & Richard M. Myers. Depositing organization: University of Alabama in Huntsville.
Backbone
  Vector backbone: pFETCh_Donor
  Backbone size w/o insert (bp): 5771
  Vector type: CRISPR
  Selectable markers: Neomycin (select with G418)
Growth in bacteria
  Bacterial resistance: Kanamycin, 50 μg/mL
  Growth temperature: 37°C
  Growth strain: DH5alpha
  Copy number: High Copy
Gene/Insert
  Gene/Insert name: TGIF2 Homology Arms
  Species: H. sapiens (human)
  Entrez Gene: TGIF2
  Tag / fusion protein: 3XFLAG-P2A-NeoR (C terminal on backbone)
  Cloning method: Gibson Cloning
  Sequencing primers: 5′ Neo-F; 3′ Neo-R
Terms and licenses: Academic/Nonprofit Terms; Industry Terms: Not Available to Industry
Depositor comments: Note: This plasmid is part of the Mendenhall and Meyers CRISPR-based Tagging system to add a tag (currently using FLAG) to endogenous proteins. Please see https://www.addgene.org/crispr/tagging/ for more details.
How to cite: pFETCh_TGIF2 was a gift from Eric Mendenhall & Richard M. Myers (Addgene plasmid # 72373 ; http://n2t.net/addgene:72373 ; RRID:Addgene_72373)
