LOCUS       Exported 7080 bp ds-DNA circular SYN 12-MAY-2021
DEFINITION  Donor vector for 3' FLAG tag of human TGIF2.
ACCESSION   .
VERSION     .
KEYWORDS    pFETCh_TGIF2
SOURCE      synthetic DNA construct
  ORGANISM  synthetic DNA construct
REFERENCE   1 (bases 1 to 7080)
  TITLE     Mendenhall CRISPR tagging plasmids
REFERENCE   2 (bases 1 to 7080)
  AUTHORS   .
  TITLE     Direct Submission
  JOURNAL   Exported May 12, 2021 from SnapGene Server 1.1.58
            http://www.snapgene.com
FEATURES             Location/Qualifiers
     source          1..7080
                     /organism="synthetic DNA construct"
                     /mol_type="other DNA"
     CDS             837..860
                     /codon_start=1
                     /product="FLAG(R) epitope tag, followed by an enterokinase
                     cleavage site"
                     /label=FLAG
                     /translation="DYKDDDDK"
     CDS             864..887
                     /codon_start=1
                     /product="FLAG(R) epitope tag, followed by an enterokinase
                     cleavage site"
                     /label=FLAG
                     /translation="DYKDDDDK"
     CDS             891..914
                     /codon_start=1
                     /product="FLAG(R) epitope tag, followed by an enterokinase
                     cleavage site"
                     /label=FLAG
                     /translation="DYKDDDDK"
     CDS             930..986
                     /codon_start=1
                     /product="2A peptide from porcine teschovirus-1
                     polyprotein"
                     /label=P2A
                     /note="Eukaryotic ribosomes fail to insert a peptide bond
                     between the Gly and Pro residues, yielding separate
                     polypeptides."
                     /translation="ATNFSLLKQAGDVEENPGP"
     CDS             999..1793
                     /codon_start=1
                     /gene="aph(3')-II (or nptII)"
                     /product="aminoglycoside phosphotransferase from Tn5"
                     /label=NeoR/KanR
                     /note="confers resistance to neomycin, kanamycin, and G418
                     (Geneticin(R))"
                     /translation="MIEQDGLHAGSPAAWVERLFGYDWAQQTIGCSDAAVFRLSAQGRP
                     VLFVKTDLSGALNELQDEAARLSWLATTGVPCAAVLDVVTEAGRDWLLLGEVPGQDLLS
                     SHLAPAEKVSIMADAMRRLHTLDPATCPFDHQAKHRIERARTRMEAGLVDQDDLDEEHQ
                     GLAPAELFARLKARMPDGEDLVVTHGDACLPNIMVENGRFSGFIDCGRLGVADRYQDIA
                     LATRDIAEELGGEWADRFLVLYGIAAPDSQRIAFYRLLDEFF"
     primer_bind     complement(1053..1072)
                     /label=Neo-R
                     /note="Neomycin resistance gene, reverse primer"
     primer_bind     1663..1682
                     /label=Neo-F
                     /note="Neomycin resistance gene, forward primer"
     primer_bind     complement(2582..2599)
                     /label=M13 Forward
                     /note="In lacZ gene. Also called M13-F20 or M13 (-21)
                     Forward"
     primer_bind     complement(2582..2598)
                     /label=M13 fwd
                     /note="common sequencing primer, one of multiple similar
                     variants"
     primer_bind     complement(2591..2613)
                     /label=M13/pUC Forward
                     /note="In lacZ gene"
     CDS             complement(2817..3632)
                     /codon_start=1
                     /gene="aph(3')-Ia"
                     /product="aminoglycoside phosphotransferase"
                     /label=KanR
                     /note="confers resistance to kanamycin in bacteria or G418
                     (Geneticin(R)) in eukaryotes"
                     /translation="MSHIQRETSCSKPRLNSNMDADLYGYKWARDNVGQSGATIYRLYG
                     KPDAPELFLKHGKGSVANDVTDEMVRLNWLTEFMPLPTIKHFIRTPDDAWLLTTAIPGK
                     TAFQVLEEYPDSGENIVDALAVFLRRLHSIPVCNCPFNSDRVFRLAQAQSRMNNGLVDA
                     SDFDDERNGWPVEQVWKEMHKLLPFSPDSVVTHGDFSLDNLIFDEGKLIGCIDVGRVGI
                     ADRYQDLAILWNCLGEFSPSLQKRLFQKYGIDNPDMNKLQFHLMLDEFF"
     primer_bind     3540..3559
                     /label=Kan-R
                     /note="Kanamycin resistance gene, reverse primer"
     primer_bind     3624..3643
                     /label=pENTR-R
                     /note="pENTR vectors, reverse primer"
     rep_origin      4012..4600
                     /direction=RIGHT
                     /label=ori
                     /note="high-copy-number ColE1/pMB1/pBR322/pUC origin of
                     replication"
     primer_bind     4501..4520
                     /label=pBR322ori-F
                     /note="pBR322 origin, forward primer"
     primer_bind     4754..4771
                     /label=L4440
                     /note="L4440 vector, forward primer"
     protein_bind    5071..5092
                     /label=CAP binding site
                     /bound_moiety="E. coli catabolite activator protein"
                     /note="CAP binding activates transcription in the presence
                     of cAMP."
     promoter        5107..5137
                     /label=lac promoter
                     /note="promoter for the E. coli lac operon"
     protein_bind    5145..5161
                     /label=lac operator
                     /bound_moiety="lac repressor encoded by lacI"
                     /note="The lac repressor binds to the lac operator to
                     inhibit transcription in E. coli. This inhibition can be
                     relieved by adding lactose or
                     isopropyl-beta-D-thiogalactopyranoside (IPTG)."
     primer_bind     5150..5172
                     /label=M13/pUC Reverse
                     /note="In lacZ gene"
     primer_bind     5169..5185
                     /label=M13 rev
                     /note="common sequencing primer, one of multiple similar
                     variants"
     primer_bind     5169..5185
                     /label=M13 Reverse
                     /note="In lacZ gene. Also called M13-rev"
     promoter        5362..5564
                     /label=CMV promoter
                     /note="human cytomegalovirus (CMV) immediate early
                     promoter"
     primer_bind     5515..5535
                     /label=CMV-F
                     /note="Human CMV immediate early promoter, forward primer"
     primer_bind     5561..5585
                     /label=LNCX
                     /note="Human CMV promoter, forward primer"
     CDS             5661..6791
                     /codon_start=1
                     /product="herpes simplex virus thymidine kinase"
                     /label=HSV TK
                     /note="confers sensitivity to nucleoside analogs such as
                     acyclovir or ganciclovir"
                     /translation="MASYPCHQHASAFDQAARSRGHSNRRTALRPRRQQEATEVRLEQK
                     MPTLLRVYIDGPHGMGKTTTTQLLVALGSRDDIVYVPEPMTYWQVLGASETIANIYTTQ
                     HRLDQGEISAGDAAVVMTSAQITMGMPYAVTDAVLAPHIGGEAGSSHAPPPALTLIFDR
                     HPIAALLCYPAARYLMGSMTPQAVLAFVALIPPTLPGTNIVLGALPEDRHIDRLAKRQR
                     PGERLDLAMLAAIRRVYGLLANTVRYLQGGGSWREDWGQLSGTAVPPQGAEPQSNAGPR
                     PHIGDTLFTLFRAPELLAPNGDLYNVFAWALDVLAKRLRPMHVFILDYDQSPAGCRDAL
                     LQLTSGMVQTHVTTPGSIPTICDLARTFAREMGEAN"
ORIGIN
        1 atcatagctc attgcaggct ccacctcttg ggctccagct atcttccgat ctcaggctcc
       61 caagtagttg ggaccacagg ggtgcaccac tacacctggc taacttcttt tgtagaaaca
      121 gggtctccct gtgttgccca ggctggtctt gaactcctgg gcttaagcaa tcctcccgcc
      181 ttggccaccc aaagtgttgg gattacaggt gtgagccact gtgcccagcc catagctgtt
      241 ttagattaag caaattgatc ggtcttgtat attcattcca gatatgtaac tggttcatca
      301 atgcccggcg gcggcttctc ccagacatgc ttcggaagga tggcaaagac cctaatcagt
      361 ttaccatttc ccgccgcggg ggtaaggcct cagatgtggc cctcccccgt ggcagcagcc
      421 cctcagtgct ggctgtgtct gtcccagccc ccaccaatgt gctctccctg tctgtgtgct
      481 ccatgccgct tcactcaggc cagggggaaa agccagcagc ccctttccca cgtggggagc
      541 tggagtctcc caagcccctg gtgacccctg gtagcacact tactctgctg accagggctg
      601 aggctggaag ccccacaggt ggactcttca acacgccacc acccacaccc ccagagcagg
      661 acaaagagga cttcagcagc ttccagctgc tggtggaggt ggcgctacag agggctgctg
      721 agatggagct tcagaagcag caggacccat cactcccatt actgcacact cccatccctt
      781 tagtctctga aaatccccaa gggagcggag gaggttccgg tggaggtggt tctggagatt
      841 acaaggatga cgacgataag ggcgattaca aggatgacga cgataaggga gattacaagg
      901 atgacgacga taaggtttca ggaagcggag ctactaactt cagcctgctg aagcaggctg
      961 gagacgtgga ggagaaccct ggacctggat cgtttcgcat gattgaacaa gatggattgc
     1021 acgcaggttc tccggccgct tgggtggaga ggctattcgg ctatgactgg gcacaacaga
     1081 caatcggctg ctctgatgcc gccgtgttcc ggctgtcagc gcaggggcgc ccggttcttt
     1141 ttgtcaagac cgacctgtcc ggtgccctga atgaactgca ggacgaggca gcgcggctat
     1201 cgtggctggc cacgacgggc gttccttgcg cagctgtgct cgacgttgtc actgaagcgg
     1261 gaagggactg gctgctattg ggcgaagtgc cggggcagga tctcctgtca tctcaccttg
     1321 ctcctgccga gaaagtatcc atcatggctg atgcaatgcg gcggctgcat acgcttgatc
     1381 cggctacctg cccattcgac caccaagcga aacatcgcat cgagcgagca cgtactcgga
     1441 tggaagccgg tcttgtcgat caggatgatc tggacgaaga gcatcagggg ctcgcgccag
     1501 ccgaactgtt cgccaggctc aaggcgcgca tgcccgacgg cgaggatctc gtcgtgaccc
     1561 atggcgatgc ctgcttgccg aatatcatgg tggaaaatgg ccgcttttct ggattcatcg
     1621 actgtggccg gctgggtgtg gccgaccgct atcaggacat agcgttggct acccgtgata
     1681 ttgctgaaga gcttggcggc gaatgggctg accgcttcct cgtgctttac ggtatcgccg
     1741 ctcccgattc gcagcgcatc gccttctatc gccttcttga cgagttcttc tgattcgaac
     1801 atcgaagggt gctgaaggct ccagccagct gtcctgggtt tccgttttgg ttccctttca
     1861 tacagagggt tttctatgga tcactgccaa acattgggat catctcctct gtccagaggt
     1921 cttcaacagg aagatgccag ctggcaccac tgcactgtga tgggggccct ctcctctgct
     1981 gactctgccg tttctccagg cctccgctca gtgatgagac caagagatcg gagacaagca
     2041 tggtgctgct gcttctgctg cttctccaga aaatccctgg gacacctttg ttccagcctg
     2101 gtttcctggg ctgggctcag gaaagctgcc aaattcagtc ctatgttggg tccaagctgc
     2161 ccctgtgctg tttctgtcaa gccaggtgtg gacattccaa gttcatatgc gtgaacaaaa
     2221 gaaaagagga acccagtgga tgtaacagaa ccgactccag ttgaatgttt agatttttgc
     2281 taaactgttt tctttttccc ttttttgctg tggtttgcat tcacggcagt agttagccca
     2341 ggtgtgggga acgagagtgc actgcatgat agcgttctgg tgagctggga aggacccacc
     2401 actgccactg aggattgttt tggaagaaag gaatattttt atcttgggga ccagctaagt
     2461 ctctgcagta gtgtgaaatt ccaaatggtt gttttatcat tggtttggtt taccaaaaaa
     2521 aaggcagggc ttggaaagtc ctctccactg actgtagcct ccaattcact ggccgtcgtt
     2581 cactggccgt cgttttacaa cgtcgtgact gggaaaaccc tggcgttacc caacttaatc
     2641 gccttgcagc acatccccct ttcgccagct ggcgtaatag cgaagaggcc cgcaccgatc
     2701 gcccttccca acagttgcgc agcctgaatg gcgaatgcga tttattcaac aaagccgccg
     2761 tcccgtcaag tcagcgtaat gctctgccag tgttacaacc aattaaccaa ttctgattag
     2821 aaaaactcat cgagcatcaa atgaaactgc aatttattca tatcaggatt atcaatacca
     2881 tatttttgaa aaagccgttt ctgtaatgaa ggagaaaact caccgaggca gttccatagg
     2941 atggcaagat cctggtatcg gtctgcgatt ccgactcgtc caacatcaat acaacctatt
     3001 aatttcccct cgtcaaaaat aaggttatca agtgagaaat caccatgagt gacgactgaa
     3061 tccggtgaga atggcaaaag cttatgcatt tctttccaga cttgttcaac aggccagcca
     3121 ttacgctcgt catcaaaatc actcgcatca accaaaccgt tattcattcg tgattgcgcc
     3181 tgagcgagac gaaatacgcg atcgctgtta aaaggacaat tacaaacagg aatcgaatgc
     3241 aaccggcgca ggaacactgc cagcgcatca acaatatttt cacctgaatc aggatattct
     3301 tctaatacct ggaatgctgt tttcccgggg atcgcagtgg tgagtaacca tgcatcatca
     3361 ggagtacgga taaaatgctt gatggtcgga agaggcataa attccgtcag ccagtttagt
     3421 ctgaccatct catctgtaac atcattggca acgctacctt tgccatgttt cagaaacaac
     3481 tctggcgcat cgggcttccc atacaatcga tagattgtcg cacctgattg cccgacatta
     3541 tcgcgagccc atttataccc atataaatca gcatccatgt tggaatttaa tcgcggcttc
     3601 gagcaagacg tttcccgttg aatatggctc ataacacccc ttgtattact gtttatgtaa
     3661 gcagacagtt ttattgttca tgatgatata tttttatctt gtgcaatgta acatcagaga
     3721 ttttgagaca caacgtggct ttgttgaata aatcgaactt ttgctgagtt gaaggatcag
     3781 atcacgcatc ttcccgacaa cgcagaccgt tccgtggcaa agcaaaagtt caaaatcacc
     3841 aactggtcca cctacaacaa agctctcatc aaccgtggct ccctcacttt ctggctggat
     3901 gatggggcga ttcaggcctg gtatgagtca gcaacacctt cttcacgagg cagacctctc
     3961 gacggagttc cactgagcgt cagaccccgt agaaaagatc aaaggatctt cttgagatcc
     4021 tttttttctg cgcgtaatct gctgcttgca aacaaaaaaa ccaccgctac cagcggtggt
     4081 ttgtttgccg gatcaagagc taccaactct ttttccgaag gtaactggct tcagcagagc
     4141 gcagatacca aatactgttc ttctagtgta gccgtagtta ggccaccact tcaagaactc
     4201 tgtagcaccg cctacatacc tcgctctgct aatcctgtta ccagtggctg ctgccagtgg
     4261 cgataagtcg tgtcttaccg ggttggactc aagacgatag ttaccggata aggcgcagcg
     4321 gtcgggctga acggggggtt cgtgcacaca gcccagcttg gagcgaacga cctacaccga
     4381 actgagatac ctacagcgtg agctatgaga aagcgccacg cttcccgaag ggagaaaggc
     4441 ggacaggtat ccggtaagcg gcagggtcgg aacaggagag cgcacgaggg agcttccagg
     4501 gggaaacgcc tggtatcttt atagtcctgt cgggtttcgc cacctctgac ttgagcgtcg
     4561 atttttgtga tgctcgtcag gggggcggag cctatggaaa aacgccagca acgcggcctt
     4621 tttacggttc ctggcctttt gctggccttt tgctcacatg ttctttcctg cgttatcccc
     4681 tgattctgtg gataaccgta ttaccgcctt tgagtgagct gataccgctc gccgcagccg
     4741 aacgaccgag cgcagcgagt cagtgagcga ggaagcggaa gaagctcgca cattcagcag
     4801 cgtttttcag cgcgttttcg atcaacgttt caatgttggt atcaacacca ggtttaactt
     4861 tgaacttatc ggcactgacg gttactgatt ttgaactttt gctttgccac ggaacggtct
     4921 gcgttgtcgg gaagatgcgt gatctgatcc ttcaactcag caaaagttcc caatacgcaa
     4981 accgcctctc cccgcgcgtt ggccgattca ttaatgcagc tggcacgaca ggtttcccga
     5041 ctggaaagcg ggcagtgagc gcaacgcaat taatgtgagt tagctcactc attaggcacc
     5101 ccaggcttta cactttatgc ttccggctcg tatgttgtgt ggaattgtga gcggataaca
     5161 atttcacaca ggaaacagct atgaccatga ttacgccaag cttgcatgcc tgcaggtcga
     5221 ctctagagga tccccgggta ccgagctcga attagcttgc atgcctgcag gtcaattccc
     5281 tggcattatg cccagtacat gaccttatgg gactttccta cttggcagta catctacgta
     5341 ttagtcatcg ctattaccat ggtgatgcgg ttttggcagt acatcaatgg gcgtggatag
     5401 cggtttgact cacggggatt tcaagtctcc accccattga cgtcaatggg agtttgtttt
     5461 ggcaccaaaa tcaacgggac tttccaaaat gtcgtaacaa ctccgcccca ttgacgcaaa
     5521 tgggcggtag gcgtgtacgg tgggaggtct atataagcag agctcgttta gtgaaccgtc
     5581 agatcgcctg gagacgccat ccacgctgtt ttgacctcca taggagacac cgggaccgat
     5641 ccagcctggg gatcccgacc atggcttcgt acccctgcca tcaacacgcg tctgcgttcg
     5701 accaggctgc gcgttctcgc ggccatagca accgacgtac ggcgttgcgc cctcgccggc
     5761 agcaagaagc cacggaagtc cgcctggagc agaaaatgcc cacgctactg cgggtttata
     5821 tagacggtcc tcacgggatg gggaaaacca ccaccacgca actgctggtg gccctgggtt
     5881 cgcgcgacga tatcgtctac gtacccgagc cgatgactta ctggcaggtg ctgggggctt
     5941 ccgagacaat cgcgaacatc tacaccacac aacaccgcct cgaccagggt gagatatcgg
     6001 ccggggacgc ggcggtggta atgacaagcg cccagataac aatgggcatg ccttatgccg
     6061 tgaccgacgc cgttctggct cctcatatcg ggggggaggc tgggagctca catgccccgc
     6121 ccccggccct caccctcatc ttcgaccgcc atcccatcgc cgccctcctg tgctacccgg
     6181 ccgcgcgata ccttatgggc agcatgaccc cccaggccgt gctggcgttc gtggccctca
     6241 tcccgccgac cttgcccggc acaaacatcg tgttgggggc ccttccggag gacagacaca
     6301 tcgaccgcct ggccaaacgc cagcgccccg gcgagcggct tgacctggct atgctggccg
     6361 cgattcgccg cgtttacggg ctgcttgcca atacggtgcg gtatctgcag ggcggcgggt
     6421 cgtggcggga ggattgggga cagctttcgg ggacggccgt gccgccccag ggtgccgagc
     6481 cccagagcaa cgcgggccca cgaccccata tcggggacac gttatttacc ctgtttcggg
     6541 cccccgagtt gctggccccc aacggcgacc tgtacaacgt gtttgcctgg gccttggacg
     6601 tcttggccaa acgcctccgt cccatgcacg tctttatcct ggattacgac caatcgcccg
     6661 ccggctgccg ggacgccctg ctgcaactta cctccgggat ggtccagacc cacgtcacca
     6721 cccccggctc cataccgacg atctgcgacc tggcgcgcac gtttgcccgg gagatggggg
     6781 aggctaactg aggatcccac gtcactattg tatactctat attatactct atgttatact
     6841 ctgtaatcct actcaataaa cgtgtcacgc ctgtgaaacc gtactaagtc tcccgtgtat
     6901 tcttatcacc atcaggtgac atcctcgccc aggctgtcaa tcatgccggt atcgattcca
     6961 gtagcaccgg ccccacgctg acaacccact cttgcagcgt tagcagcgcc cctcttaaca
     7021 agccgacccc caccagcgtc gcggttacta acactcctct ccccgacctg cagcccagct
//
